Addgene plasmid #203336: pWR63(YUM1)
Purpose: episomal Cas9 and YUM1-targeting sgRNA expression vector for S. stipitis
Depositing lab: J. Brian Robertson. Depositing organization: Middle Tennessee State University. Publication: BLINCAR: a reusable bioluminescent and Cas9-based genetic toolset for repeatedly modifying wild-type Scheffersomyces stipitis. Reichard WD, Smith SE, Robertson JB. mSphere. 2023 Aug 24;8(4):e0022423. doi: 10.1128/msphere.00224-23. Epub 2023 Jun 22. PubMed 37345937.
Backbone
  Vector backbone: pWR63
  Backbone manufacturer: Robertson
  Backbone size w/o insert (bp): 12119
  Total vector size (bp): 12117
  Modifications to backbone: Sequence encoding YUM-targeting sgRNA was added to pWR63
  Vector type: Yeast Expression, CRISPR
  Selectable markers: Hygromycin
Growth in bacteria
  Bacterial resistance: Ampicillin, 100 μg/mL
  Growth temperature: 37°C
  Growth strain: DH5alpha
  Copy number: High Copy
Gene/Insert 1
  Gene/Insert name: TEF1 promoter (S. stipitis)
  Species: S. stipitis (yeast)
  Insert size (bp): 726
  Entrez Gene: TEF1 (a.k.a. PICST_65303)
Gene/Insert 2
  Gene/Insert name: coHPH
  Species: Synthetic
  Insert size (bp): 1029
Gene/Insert 3
  Gene/Insert name: ACT1 terminator (S. stipitis)
  Species: S. stipitis (yeast)
  Insert size (bp): 400
Gene/Insert 4
  Gene/Insert name: CCW12 promoter (S. stipitis)
  Species: S. stipitis (yeast)
  Insert size (bp): 749
Gene/Insert 5
  Gene/Insert name: CaCas9
  Species: Synthetic
  Insert size (bp): 1629
Gene/Insert 6
  Gene/Insert name: ADH2 terminator (S. stipitis)
  Species: S. stipitis (yeast)
  Insert size (bp): 374
Gene/Insert 7
  Gene/Insert name: ARS from S. stipitis chromosome 1
  Species: S. stipitis (yeast)
  Insert size (bp): 1148
Gene/Insert 8
  Gene/Insert name: THD3 promoter (S. stipitis)
  Species: S. stipitis
  Insert size (bp): 750
Gene/Insert 9
  Gene/Insert name: tRNA-sgRNA(SapI)-HDV
  Species: Synthetic
  Insert size (bp): 242
Gene/Insert 10
  Gene/Insert name: ADH1 terminator (S. stipitis)
  Species: S. stipitis
  Insert size (bp): 241
Gene/Insert 11
  Gene/Insert name: YUM1-targeting sequence
  Species: Synthetic
  Cloning method: Restriction Enzyme; 5′ cloning site SapI (destroyed during cloning); 3′ cloning site SapI (destroyed during cloning)
  Sequencing primers: 5′ ctgcagccaatctgaaga
Resource information
  A portion of this plasmid was derived from a plasmid made by: CaCas9 that is in this plasmid was originally synthesized, cloned and published by Vyas VK, Barrasa MI, Fink GR. 2015. A Candida albicans CRISPR system permits genetic engineering of essential genes and gene families. Science advances. 1:e1500248.
Terms and licenses: Academic/Nonprofit Terms; Industry Terms: Not Available to Industry
How to cite: pWR63(YUM1) was a gift from J. Brian Robertson (Addgene plasmid # 203336 ; http://n2t.net/addgene:203336 ; RRID:Addgene_203336)
