[The description below was written by a language model from this plasmid's Addgene catalogue record and pLannotate feature annotations shown in this document.]
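Description:
pWR63(YUM1) is an episomal yeast CRISPR vector, roughly 12.1 kb, built to express Cas9 and a single guide RNA against the YUM1 locus in Scheffersomyces stipitis. It is a shuttle plasmid. In E. coli it replicates from a high-copy ColE1/pUC-type origin and is selected through the β-lactamase (AmpR) gene with its native promoter. In the yeast host it is maintained autonomously by an ARS taken from S. stipitis chromosome 1 and selected with hygromycin. Resistance comes from a codon-optimised hygromycin phosphotransferase (coHPH) placed between the S. stipitis TEF1 promoter and ACT1 terminator.

The nuclease cassette uses the S. stipitis CCW12 promoter and ADH2 terminator to drive CaCas9, a synthetic Streptococcus pyogenes Cas9 originally made for a Candida albicans CRISPR system. The feature table shows the Cas9 coding region spanning about 4.1 kb and followed by a 3xFLAG epitope tag, so the much smaller insert size listed in the catalogue entry does not match the annotated sequence.

The guide is produced from a promoter recorded as THD3, with the ADH1 terminator, as a tRNA–sgRNA–HDV ribozyme transcript. In this arrangement, cellular tRNA processing at the 5′ end and self-cleavage of the HDV ribozyme at the 3′ end are expected to release a precisely trimmed guide carrying the S. pyogenes scaffold. The YUM1-targeting spacer was inserted into the parental pWR63 at paired SapI sites, which were destroyed during cloning.

The plasmid belongs to a reusable Cas9-based toolset for repeated genetic modification of wild-type S. stipitis. Being episomal, it presumably can be lost once selection is removed. The record does not describe the function of YUM1.
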