Features (pLannotate 1.2.2; 8 found; start..end, strand, type, name):
    783..1804    +  CDS            HygR (fragment): hygromycin B phosphotransferase confers resistance to hygromycin
   3197..7297    +  CDS            cas9: CAS9_STRP1 - Also known as csn1 From Streptococcus pyogenes serotype M1.
   7382..7447    +  CDS            3xFLAG: three tandem FLAG® epitope tags, followed by an enterokinase cleavage site
   8632..8704    +  ncRNA          tRNA: Accession: RF00005 - tRNA
   8726..8801    +  misc_RNA       gRNA scaffold: guide RNA scaffold for the Streptococcus pyogenes CRISPR/Cas9 system
  10389..10977   -  rep_origin     ori: high-copy-number ColE1/pMB1/pBR322/pUC origin of replication
  11148..12008   -  CDS            AmpR: β-lactamase; bla; confers resistance to ampicillin, carbenicillin, and related antibiotics
  12009..12113   -  promoter       AmpR promoter: bla
>Addgene plasmid #203336 | pWR63(YUM1) | addgene full sequence | sequence record 417292 | Addgene NGS Result
CCAATGATACCGGTGCGATCGTGGGCCCTAGTACTTCCCTCGAGCCGTACACTTATTGTTAACTATGAAA
CATATACTTATGGACAAGGTTCACTGATTTGGACTGAAAAGCAAAAACGAGAAATGAGTCAACGTCTGAG
ATCAATCCCTAGACCACCCGGGAAGGTCATGTGTTTCATGAAGTACGATAAGGTTGGTAACCGATTGACT
CATTGGTTCGTGGCGGAGAAGTACGCAGAGTAAAACCGGGGCCGATTCGTGGTAAATTCTGGAATGATCC
AGAGGCGCGACATTTATGCAGACAATTTGTGTTTTGTCGCAAACGATGTTATAGCGAAATTTTTCACTCT
GTCAGATAAATGGATTTTGTCAAAAGGGGGAAGTAGAAGGAGAATGGGCCCGAGATGTTCTGCCAAATTC
TCAGTAGCATAATGTGAAAGAAGCCCTTACATTGTCCAGCCTCTGGCATCATTAAAAACCGTAGCGGAAA
CCAATTGTCTCTGTTCTTCCCTGGCACACCCTGGTAGCCCCACCCAGTTGTAGTACATCTCACACGCTGG
CAACTTGGGACAATCAGCAACTTTTTTTTCTTTTAATTTTTTCAGCGCGACATTTTGCCTCTTCTGCGAG
AACAGACTTTTTCACCTCCATCTCACCCCCCTTTGCACTTATATAAATTGGACCAGTTCCTCCCATTGTA
GAAAAAATTTTGCTGGACCTTTTTCTCTTTTTTTTGTCCTTTAGTTTCATACAATCTAAGTCTATCTACA
TGTACAATGGGTAAAAAGCCTGAACTCACCGCGACCTCTGTCGAGAAGTTTTTGATCGAAAAGTTCGACA
GCGTCTCCGACTTGATGCAGCTCTCGGAGGGCGAAGAATCTCGTGCTTTCAGCTTCGATGTAGGAGGGCG
TGGATATGTCTTGCGGGTAAATAGCTGCGCCGATGGTTTCTACAAAGATCGTTATGTTTATCGGCACTTT
GCATCGGCCGCGCTCCCGATTCCGGAAGTGCTTGACATTGGGGAGTTCAGCGAGAGCTTGACCTATTGCA
TCTCCCGCCGTGCACAGGGTGTCACGTTGCAAGACTTGCCTGAAACCGAATTGCCCGCTGTTTTGCAGCC
GGTCGCGGAGGCCATGGATGCGATCGCTGCGGCCGATCTTAGCCAGACGAGCGGGTTCGGCCCATTCGGA
CCGCAAGGAATCGGTCAATACACTACATGGCGTGATTTCATTTGCGCGATTGCTGATCCCCATGTGTATC
ACTGGCAAACTGTGATGGACGACACCGTCAGTGCGTCCGTCGCGCAGGCTCTCGATGAGTTGATGCTTTG
GGCCGAGGACTGCCCCGAAGTCCGGCACCTCGTGCACGCGGATTTCGGCTCCAACAATGTCTTGACGGAC
AATGGCCGCATAACAGCGGTCATTGACTGGAGCGAGGCGATGTTCGGGGATTCCCAATACGAGGTCGCCA
ACATCTTCTTCTGGAGGCCGTGGTTGGCTTGTATGGAGCAGCAGACGCGCTACTTCGAGCGGAGGCATCC
GGAGCTTGCAGGATCGCCACGGCTCCGGGCGTATATGCTCCGCATTGGTCTTGACCAACTCTATCAGAGC
TTGGTTGACGGCAATTTCGATGATGCAGCTTGGGCGCAGGGTCGATGCGACGCAATCGTCCGATCCGGAG
CCGGGACTGTCGGGCGTACACAAATCGCCCGCAGAAGCGCGGCCGTCTGGACCGATGGCTGTGTAGAAGT
ACTCGCCGATAGTGGAAACCGACGCCCCAGCACTCGTCCGAGGGCAAAGGAATAAGCGGCCGCTAACCAC
TTGCAAAATCCTTTGTATTCTTGTTCTGCAAACATTTTGTCCAATCTCTTATCTTTCTACGATGTTGAAG
AACATACATTTTTGTTAGTCCAGCTTGTTATCCTTTTTTTATTAAATAAAAAATTTTATTGTTAAAGTTG
TTTTTCTTCTTTGTCTGTCCTGTTTTAACTCATATATATTCTATATATTACAGAAAGAAAGTAGATCATC
TAAAATAAACATTTATTTGATGAGACAAAGTAGGTTTTTTAGAATACAATGTAGCATCCTCTAATATACA
ATAGAGTTGTTTTATAAAAGCGATACATTTAATATTATGACAGGACTGGTGAAGTGTATAGAATTGTGCT
AATCTGGCAAACGAACCCAAGAAGACGTTAAAGCAAATAGTGCATTTTGTATTACAATCAAGTTCGTCGA
CCATGCATTAGATCTTGCATGCCTCTAGAACCTAGGTGGCGCCACAGCTGTGGATCTCACAAAGAACCAA
CAAACTATGCATTATTCATTAGCCATGGCCATAATACATGGCTGATGGTTTCATCTCTATATTTGTTCTA
TATTTAGGCGTTTGTGAATGATATATACTAATAGACAATAGAATATGACGACAGACCATTTCCAACAAGG
CGCAAAGCACCAAGGCTCCAAACGTGTGTGGCATAAGGTCTTCCGGAATGCACCAGATGCTGAAGACTTT
AATGTGGCATTTTTCTTTCAAACTTGAGCAACAAGTTTGCGTCTGCCAGAACACGTAAGAAACGAATAAT
GGTAATAGATGAGTCTACCGTGTTTGCTAGTATTTACGCTGTACTATTTACTAATAAGTATCAGGGGCTC
CTCTTGTGTCTAGAAGTTATGAATGAGTTCCCATGGCTGTGTGCCTAGATGCGCTACCGCGTTCAGCCTG
AAATTGGTACTCTAAACCTAATACACGCCTCTCGAGTTTAGACAAGGTTATATTTAATGGATTCGCGCGT
ATGCCTCAAATTTTTTTGATTTGCATTTTTTGTTTACGCGTTTGTTTTGAATTCGGTTTGTTTACCAAAC
AGTGCGTACCTTAATTTTTCTGATTTGCGTAGAGATCGCCGAGCACATAGCGACTCCTTACCAGGCTCTA
GAATTATAGCGTGGATCCTTCTTATGGTTATGGACTATTATTATTTTGATTTATGGAAGGGGGTCTCGCT
TATTGTCGTTTGCCGTAGCAGGGCACGTCAAACGCGTCATAAACCAGAATGGTTACAATATCGAGAGTTG
GGCAGCGCCAACTGTCTGCCTTTGAGGCCACCTCAAACCACACTATAAATAAGGGCAGATGTACCCTCAA
TGCCCAAAAGATGAACACTCTACTTCTTAACTCAAACTAGGGTACCATGGATAAAAAGTATAGTATTGGT
TTAGATATTGGTACTAACTCTGTGGGTTGGGCAGTTATCACTGACGAATATAAAGTTCCATCAAAGAAAT
TTAAGGTGTTAGGTAACACTGACAGACACTCAATAAAAAAGAATCTTATCGGTGCTCTTTTGTTCGACTC
CGGTGAAACTGCCGAGGCTACACGTTTAAAAAGAACAGCAAGAAGAAGATATACCCGTAGAAAAAATAGA
ATATGTTATTTACAAGAAATCTTTTCTAATGAAATGGCTAAAGTTGATGATTCCTTTTTCCATAGATTGG
AAGAGTCATTTTTGGTTGAAGAAGACAAAAAGCATGAGAGACATCCAATCTTTGGGAATATAGTTGATGA
AGTGGCTTACCATGAAAAATATCCTACCATTTATCATTTAAGAAAGAAATTGGTAGATTCAACTGATAAA
GCTGACCTTAGATTAATCTATTTAGCACTTGCCCATATGATTAAATTTAGAGGTCATTTTTTGATTGAAG
GTGATTTGAACCCAGATAATTCTGACGTGGATAAATTATTTATTCAATTAGTCCAAACCTACAACCAATT
ACTTGAGGAAAATCCAATTAATGCTAGTGGTGTCGATGCCAAAGCTATATTATCAGCCAGATTATCAAAA
TCTAGACGTTTGGAAAATTTGATTGCCCAATTGCCAGGAGAAAAAAAGAATGGATTATTTGGAAACTTGA
TCGCATTATCATTGGGTTTGACACCAAATTTTAAATCTAATTTTGATTTAGCTGAAGATGCTAAATTACA
ATTATCAAAAGACACCTATGACGACGATTTGGACAATTTACTTGCTCAAATTGGTGATCAATATGCAGAT
TTGTTCTTAGCTGCTAAAAACTTATCTGATGCTATTTTGTTGTCTGATATTTTGAGAGTGAACACAGAAA
TAACCAAAGCTCCATTATCAGCATCTATGATCAAACGTTATGATGAACACCATCAGGATTTGACTTTATT
GAAAGCTTTGGTGAGACAACAATTGCCAGAGAAGTATAAAGAAATCTTTTTCGATCAATCTAAAAACGGG
TATGCAGGTTATATTGATGGGGGTGCCTCCCAAGAGGAATTTTACAAATTTATAAAACCTATTTTAGAAA
AGATGGATGGGACTGAGGAACTTTTGGTCAAATTGAACAGAGAAGATTTGTTACGTAAACAGAGAACTTT
TGATAATGGTAGTATACCTCACCAAATTCATTTGGGTGAGTTGCATGCAATTTTAAGAAGACAAGAAGAT
TTTTATCCATTTTTAAAAGATAATAGAGAAAAAATCGAGAAAATTTTAACCTTTAGAATTCCATACTATG
TTGGGCCTTTGGCTAGAGGTAATTCAAGATTTGCCTGGATGACACGTAAATCAGAAGAAACTATTACCCC
TTGGAATTTTGAAGAGGTTGTTGATAAAGGAGCATCAGCACAGAGTTTTATTGAAAGAATGACCAATTTC
GATAAAAACTTACCAAATGAAAAAGTTTTACCAAAACATTCCTTGTTATACGAATATTTTACTGTTTACA
ATGAACTTACAAAGGTTAAATATGTTACTGAAGGTATGCGTAAGCCAGCCTTTTTATCTGGAGAACAGAA
AAAGGCAATAGTTGATTTATTGTTTAAAACAAATAGAAAAGTTACTGTTAAACAATTAAAAGAAGATTAC
TTTAAGAAAATTGAATGTTTTGATTCAGTTGAAATCAGTGGTGTTGAAGACAGATTTAATGCTAGTTTAG
GAGCTTACCATGATTTACTTAAAATTATCAAAGATAAAGATTTCTTGGATAACGAAGAAAATGAAGACAT
TTTAGAAGACATTGTTTTAACCTTAACTTTATTCGAAGATAGAGAGATGATTGAAGAACGTTTGAAGACT
TATGCACATTTGTTTGACGATAAAGTGATGAAACAGTTGAAAAGAAGACGTTATACTGGATGGGGTAGAT
TGTCTCGTAAATTGATCAATGGAATTAGAGATAAACAAAGTGGTAAAACTATCTTGGACTTTTTGAAATC
TGACGGATTTGCTAATAGAAATTTCATGCAATTGATCCACGACGATAGTTTGACATTTAAAGAAGACATC
CAAAAGGCCCAAGTGAGTGGGCAAGGTGATTCATTACATGAACATATTGCAAATTTAGCCGGATCTCCTG
CTATTAAGAAAGGGATATTACAAACTGTTAAAGTTGTGGATGAATTAGTGAAAGTAATGGGAAGACATAA
ACCTGAAAACATTGTCATTGAGATGGCAAGAGAAAATCAAACTACACAAAAAGGACAGAAAAATAGTAGA
GAACGTATGAAAAGAATAGAAGAGGGTATTAAAGAATTGGGTAGTCAGATATTGAAAGAACACCCAGTGG
AAAATACCCAGTTGCAAAATGAAAAATTATATCTTTACTACCTTCAAAATGGACGTGATATGTATGTTGA
TCAGGAATTAGATATAAATAGACTTTCAGATTATGATGTAGATCATATAGTTCCACAATCTTTCTTGAAA
GATGATTCCATAGACAATAAAGTATTAACTAGAAGTGATAAAAATAGAGGTAAAAGTGATAATGTCCCAA
GTGAGGAAGTCGTCAAAAAGATGAAAAATTACTGGCGTCAACTTTTGAATGCTAAATTAATTACTCAAAG
AAAATTTGATAATTTGACTAAAGCAGAAAGAGGTGGGCTTTCTGAATTAGATAAAGCCGGGTTCATTAAA
AGACAATTGGTCGAAACTAGACAAATTACTAAACATGTTGCCCAAATTTTAGATTCCCGTATGAACACTA
AGTATGACGAAAATGATAAGTTAATACGTGAGGTTAAAGTCATTACTTTAAAATCAAAACTTGTCTCTGA
TTTCAGAAAGGATTTCCAATTCTATAAAGTTAGAGAAATTAATAATTATCATCATGCTCATGATGCATAT
TTGAATGCTGTAGTTGGAACTGCTTTAATCAAGAAATACCCTAAATTAGAATCTGAATTTGTATATGGTG
ATTACAAAGTCTATGATGTTAGAAAGATGATTGCTAAATCAGAACAAGAAATTGGTAAGGCTACAGCTAA
ATACTTCTTTTACTCTAACATTATGAATTTCTTTAAAACAGAAATTACTTTGGCAAACGGTGAAATTAGA
AAAAGACCTCTTATTGAAACAAATGGTGAGACTGGAGAGATAGTTTGGGACAAAGGGCGTGATTTCGCTA
CTGTTAGAAAAGTTTTATCAATGCCACAAGTTAACATTGTAAAGAAAACAGAGGTTCAAACTGGTGGTTT
CTCAAAAGAAAGTATTTTGCCTAAAAGAAATAGTGATAAATTGATTGCCAGAAAAAAGGATTGGGATCCA
AAGAAATATGGTGGTTTCGACTCACCAACCTTAGCCTATTCTGTTTTGGTTGTGGCAAAGGTTGAAAAGG
GTAAAAGTAAAAAGCTTAAATCAGTAAAAGAACTTTTGGGTATTACAATAATGGAAAGAAGTTCCTTTGA
AAAGAACCCTATTGATTTTTTGGAAGCTAAAGGTTATAAGGAAGTAAAGAAGGACTTAATAATCAAATTG
CCTAAATATTCTTTATTTGAATTAGAAAATGGGAGAAAAAGAATGTTGGCTTCTGCTGGAGAATTGCAAA
AGGGTAATGAATTAGCATTGCCTTCCAAATATGTTGACTTCTTGTATTTAGCTTCACACTATGAAAAGTT
GAAAGGGTCACCAGAAGATAACGAGCAAAAACAATTATTTGTTGAACAACACAAACACTACTTAGATGAG
ATTATAGAACAAATTAGTGAATTCAGTAAAAGAGTGATATTAGCTGATGCAAATTTAGATAAAGTTTTGT
CAGCCTATAACAAACATAGAGATAAGCCAATTAGAGAACAAGCAGAAAACATTATTCACTTATTTACCCT
TACCAATTTAGGAGCACCTGCTGCTTTCAAGTATTTTGATACAACAATTGATCGTAAAAGATATACCTCA
ACAAAAGAAGTCTTAGACGCCACCTTAATTCATCAATCAATCACTGGATTGTATGAGACAAGAATTGATT
TGTCTCAATTGGGTGGTGGTGAAGGGGCTGATCCTAAGAAGAAAAGAAAAGTTGATCCAAAGAAAAAGCG
TAAGGTGGATCCTAAGAAAAAGAGAAAGGTTGACTACAAAGACCATGACGGTGATTATAAAGATCATGAC
ATCGACTACAAGGATGACGATGACAAGTGATAACTTAAGCATTTTAGACAAGTGCCTATTTATTCAGATT
GATTTTTTATATTGAATATGGATGTTGATTACGACTTGTGTTACGAAGCATGAACATGTGATTTGAAAAA
GTGTTTACGAATAAAAGAACTTTTTTTGCAACCGTTGCTAGTTGAAGTGTAGACTCTGAATGCGAAGGGT
TGCAAATGTGCCCAGTAGAAAAAATATTCCATATTTTTCTGAACTTAATTCAATGAAATACGAGTATTAC
TACAACTGCCAATATCGGAACAATTTAACGAGAGCAAGCTATATAAAATGAATGTTCATTTACACAAGCT
AGAACCAAAACTTGAATTAAAATTTAACATAACTAAATGTAACTAGATAAAAGAGAGACATAACCAAACG
TTCAGAAGGCAGAAGAATTCAGTTAACTCCTGCAGGCTCGTTAGTATTTCCGTGAAGGCAGCCATTGTGA
AAATTGAACATCACCTGAGGTATTTTAGCCACCAGAAGCGGCGGTACGGAAGAAAGTGTGTACGATGGTT
GGTGGTGGAATTGCGTGCATGCCTGATGGGGCAATATTAATTAGATAGAGCTTTGGTGATATTAGTGGAT
AATAGAATTCACAGAGAAGACATCAGGAGCAATTTCCAAGAGCCATTGATGATGTAATTGCCCCAACAGC
AAGATTCAGATCTGACAATTGACCACCGTTTTGTAGAAGCAAAAAATCGTAGATTATCACCAAGAGGGTT
TTTCACCGAACCAGCAAATAGAAACTATGCCGTAGAACTCGCCCAGGCTTTTTTGCTAGCACTTTCCAGC
AGTAGAACCGTCCAATTAAGTCAACAGGAACCATTGAGGTCGAGCCCAACCACCTGAACCCCCTCACGGT
CGTGTCCCTATTATTGATCCAGAGGGTGCCAGTTTCGGTAGCCAATATTGGTTCATGGGTTTCTATGGCC
CGGAGTGAGTTTGCAGGTTGGCCCCGGCGCCGTCTGCAGGATGGGAGTTATAGCGGCCAAACTTCACATT
TCGAAATCCTGCTGCAGCCAATCTGAAGAATTAATATAAATTCGTGTCGAATCGCCGTCTGTGAAATTTC
AGTACTTGATTTTCTTTTCTTCTTCTTTTTCTCTTTTGTTTCTTCAGAATCAATACACATTTTTTCTTCC
CTATAAACAATTCATCGGAAACGGGCGTGTGGCGTAGTTGGTAGCGCGTTCGCTTAGCATGCGAAAGGTC
TCCGGTTCGACTCCGGACTCGTCCAAAAGTTCTACTTAGTCCCCGGTTTTAGAGCTAGAAATAGCAAGTT
AAAATAAGGCTAGTCCGTTATCAACTTGAAAAAGTGGCACCGAGTCGGTGCTTTTGGCCGGCATGGTCCC
AGCCTCCTCGCTGGCGCCGGCTGGGCAACATGCTTCGGCATGGCGAATGGGACACGCGTGCTAGATAGTG
CTTTGTTCTATTCCACCTCGTGTTTTATTTACCTTTTAACTAGTGCTAATTTACGAATAATGTACGTTAG
AAAAATTGACCTGTTTATATATGGGTGCAAAAAAGTTGCGTCCTGTCCAAAGGTTGCATTTCCCCTCAAG
CAACCAAAAGGAGTTAGGATCTGGGAACTATTTAACGCCGCTGGGGCAACAATTGAGATGTCGTAGACGC
CATGCCCCACCTAACCAATGCACTCTCCGCGGCTTAATTAAAGCTAGCCAGCGCTTGAGCTCTCTGCGGT
GTCTACAAGGTCAGAAGTATTTTAACTCATCCAAAAGCCCCAGACACCGCATTATTTCCCGGTGCATGCA
TTCTTCTCTGACAAGTACCTTCTCTCTCCATTGGCTGGATAAAAGAATCTGTAGGTCGCCGACATCTTGT
TTGTGTCTACATGGCCAACATACTTCTCTTACAATGTATGTGCATATGCATATGTAAGTGGAGCGTGGTG
GGAGGCTTTATTGTAGAGCTATTGTTCTGACGGAGTAGGTGCAAACGGAGTCTGTTTAGGTACAGTCACC
ATCTCTGCGTATCTGTACATTTTCACTGGAGCTAGAAGGAGCTACTCTTCGACTTCGAGAACAGGGGAGC
AACCCAGTTTGTGTTCAAGGCGATTGTTAGTTGCTCCGGCAAGATAAGGTTACATTATTCTCTACGCTTT
AGCGTTTAGGGGTACTCGGATAAATGCCAGATGAAAAACGCTAGGTGCATACAGTACAAGTCGAGCCGAC
ATTGTTGGACCGCCCCGATAATTATTGTATGTTGTGTTTGCTTGTAAGACCATGATTGATATTTATTGGG
TGGTTCAGCAATCGGACTCGTTGATTATTATTATTATTGACCCTCATGATATACAATGGATTTTATTTCT
GAGCAATCGTAGCAAAATATTCGACGCAATGTAGCTTGAGTTTATGACCTTAGCGGACATCACCAGCGCA
GCTTTACATTTTCCATTCTTTGGATTTATTTTTCTTATCCACTAGGAGATTAGAAGTCTAAGTATCATGT
AAGAAAGGAGATAATTGTTGTCTGCTGGATAATAAAATTTTGCTGAGTTAGAAATGAGATACGAATCAGC
AAGATGTCTTTGGTTGCAGCCTGTAGAGATTTAGATTTCGACAATCTGACTAAAATGTACGAAGAGAAAA
ATAGACACATTTAGTCAATACTTCAGCGTTAAGGGTGCTATAGACTGTGCAACTTCGTTTCACTGCTGAC
ATGAAATTCCAGAGACTTAACATATTACATGATTATAAATAATTTGCGTATAATATGTTTGGCATAAAGC
GATTTCTGGAAAAGTTGCGAAAAATTCCGAATTACTACAACTTACCAAAAAAACAGAGGCATATTTTGCT
AAATCACCATATCCTATACTGAGCTCCATCGGAAAGAACATGTGAGCAAAAGGCCAGCAAAAGGCCAGGA
ACCGTAAAAAGGCCGCGTTGCTGGCGTTTTTCCATAGGCTCCGCCCCCCTGACGAGCATCACAAAAATCG
ACGCTCAAGTCAGAGGTGGCGAAACCCGACAGGACTATAAAGATACCAGGCGTTTCCCCCTGGAAGCTCC
CTCGTGCGCTCTCCTGTTCCGACCCTGCCGCTTACCGGATACCTGTCCGCCTTTCTCCCTTCGGGAAGCG
TGGCGCTTTCTCATAGCTCACGCTGTAGGTATCTCAGTTCGGTGTAGGTCGTTCGCTCCAAGCTGGGCTG
TGTGCACGAACCCCCCGTTCAGCCCGACCGCTGCGCCTTATCCGGTAACTATCGTCTTGAGTCCAACCCG
GTAAGACACGACTTATCGCCACTGGCAGCAGCCACTGGTAACAGGATTAGCAGAGCGAGGTATGTAGGCG
GTGCTACAGAGTTCTTGAAGTGGTGGCCTAACTACGGCTACACTAGAAGAACAGTATTTGGTATCTGCGC
TCTGCTGAAGCCAGTTACCTTCGGAAAAAGAGTTGGTAGCTCTTGATCCGGCAAACAAACCACCGCTGGT
AGCGGTGGTTTTTTTGTTTGCAAGCAGCAGATTACGCGCAGAAAAAAAGGATCTCAAGAAGATCCTTTGA
TCTTTTCTACGGGGTCTGACGCTCAGTGGAACGAAAACTCACGTTAAGGGATTTTGGTCATGAGATTATC
AAAAAGGATCTTCACCTAGATCCTTTTAAATTAAAAATGAAGTTTTAAATCAATCTAAAGTATATATGAG
TAAACTTGGTCTGACAGTTACCAATGCTTAATCAGTGAGGCACCTATCTCAGCGATCTGTCTATTTCGTT
CATCCATAGTTGCCTGACTCCCCGTCGTGTAGATAACTACGATACGGGAGGGCTTACCATCTGGCCCCAG
TGCTGCAATGATACCGCGAGACCCACGCTCACCGGCTCCAGATTTATCAGCAATAAACCAGCCAGCCGGA
AGGGCCGAGCGCAGAAGTGGTCCTGCAACTTTATCCGCCTCCATCCAGTCTATTAATTGTTGCCGGGAAG
CTAGAGTAAGTAGTTCGCCAGTTAATAGTTTGCGCAACGTTGTTGCCATTGCTACAGGCATCGTGGTGTC
ACGCTCGTCGTTTGGTATGGCTTCATTCAGCTCCGGTTCCCAACGATCAAGGCGAGTTACATGATCCCCC
ATGTTGTGCAAAAAAGCGGTTAGCTCCTTCGGTCCTCCGATCGTTGTCAGAAGTAAGTTGGCCGCAGTGT
TATCACTCATGGTTATGGCAGCACTGCATAATTCTCTTACTGTCATGCCATCCGTAAGATGCTTTTCTGT
GACTGGTGAGTACTCAACCAAGTCATTCTGAGAATAGTGTATGCGGCGACCGAGTTGCTCTTGCCCGGCG
TCAATACGGGATAATACCGCGCCACATAGCAGAACTTTAAAAGTGCTCATCATTGGAAAACGTTCTTCGG
GGCGAAAACTCTCAAGGATCTTACCGCTGTTGAGATCCAGTTCGATGTAACCCACTCGTGCACCCAACTG
ATCTTCAGCATCTTTTACTTTCACCAGCGTTTCTGGGTGAGCAAAAACAGGAAGGCAAAATGCCGCAAAA
AAGGGAATAAGGGCGACACGGAAATGTTGAATACTCATACTCTTCCTTTTTCAATATTATTGAAGCATTT
ATCAGGGTTATTGTCTCATGAGCGGATACATATTTGAATGTATTTAGAAAAATAAACAAATAGGGGTTCC
GCGCACATTTCCCCGAAAAGTGCCACCTGACGTC
